Addgene plasmid #111327: puC19 preACT1(AcAc)
Purpose: T7 transcription
Depositing lab: Christine Guthrie. Depositing organization: University of California, San Francisco (UCSF). Publication: The Isy1p component of the NineTeen complex interacts with the ATPase Prp16p to regulate the fidelity of pre-mRNA splicing. Villa T, Guthrie C. Genes Dev. 2005 Aug 15;19(16):1894-904. doi: 10.1101/gad.1336305. PubMed 16103217.
Backbone
  Vector backbone: pUC19
  Vector type: Bacterial Expression
Growth in bacteria
  Bacterial resistance: Ampicillin, 100 μg/mL
  Growth temperature: 37°C
  Growth strain: DH5alpha
  Copy number: High Copy
Gene/Insert
  Gene/Insert name: ACT1
  Species: S. cerevisiae (budding yeast)
  Mutation: 3' splice site AcAc mutation in intron
Terms and licenses: Academic/Nonprofit Terms; Industry Terms: Not Available to Industry
Depositor comments: for use in in vitro splicing reactions
How to cite: puC19 preACT1(AcAc) was a gift from Christine Guthrie (Addgene plasmid # 111327 ; http://n2t.net/addgene:111327 ; RRID:Addgene_111327)
