[The description below was written by a language model from this plasmid's Addgene catalogue record and pLannotate feature annotations shown in this document.]
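Description:
puC19 preACT1(AcAc) is a small (about 3.3 kb) pUC19-based bacterial plasmid that serves as a template for in vitro transcription of a mutant yeast actin pre-mRNA. It is maintained in E. coli at high copy number through the ColE1/pUC-type origin and is selected with ampicillin via the β-lactamase (AmpR) gene and its native promoter. The automated annotation also picks up remnants of the pUC18/19 multiple cloning site and a lacZα fragment, consistent with the stated backbone. It additionally reports short fragments matching bom, rop and an RSF origin. These are partial hits that probably reflect leftover backbone-related sequence rather than functional elements.

The payload is a portion of the Saccharomyces cerevisiae ACT1 gene placed downstream of a bacteriophage T7 promoter, so that T7 RNA polymerase can produce run-off transcripts of the intron-containing precursor. The feature table annotates only a short stretch of ACT1 coding sequence, matched to a closely related Saccharomyces actin entry. This lies several hundred nucleotides after the promoter, and the unannotated interval presumably holds the first exon and the intron, although the table does not mark them. According to the record, the intron carries a 3' splice site mutation designated AcAc. The depositor notes that the construct is intended for in vitro splicing reactions. The resulting mutant substrate fits the associated work on how spliceosome components regulate the fidelity of pre-mRNA splicing. Although it is catalogued as a bacterial expression vector, its recorded purpose is T7 transcription rather than protein production.
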