Features (pLannotate 1.2.2; 13 found; start..end, strand, type, name):
      1..92      +  rep_origin     RSF ori (fragment): Plasmids containing the RSF 1030 origin of replication can be propagated in E. coli cells that contain additional plasmids with compatible origins.
     97..180     -  misc_feature   bom (fragment): basis of mobility region from pBR322
    180..205     -  misc_feature   bom (fragment): basis of mobility region from pBR322
    307..344     -  CDS            rop (fragment): Rop protein, which maintains plasmids at low copy number; rop
    364..382     +  promoter       T7 promoter: promoter for bacteriophage T7 RNA polymerase
    834..992     +  CDS            ACT1 (fragment): ACT_SACBA - Experimental evidence at protein level: Swiss-Prot protein existence level 1. Actins are highly conserved proteins that are involved in various types of cell motility and are ubiquitously expressed in all eukaryotic cells. From Saccharomyces bayanus (Yeast) (Saccharomyces uvarum x Saccharomyces eubayanus).
    993..1018    +  misc_feature   MCS (fragment): pUC18/19 multiple cloning site
   1030..1184    +  CDS            lacZα (fragment): LacZα fragment of β-galactosidase; lacZ fragment
   1190..1289    -  misc_feature   bom (fragment): basis of mobility region from pBR322
   1391..1426    -  CDS            rop (fragment): Rop protein, which maintains plasmids at low copy number; rop
   1521..1625    +  promoter       AmpR promoter: bla
   1626..2486    +  CDS            AmpR: β-lactamase; bla; confers resistance to ampicillin, carbenicillin, and related antibiotics
   2657..3245    +  rep_origin     ori: high-copy-number ColE1/pMB1/pBR322/pUC origin of replication
>Addgene plasmid #111327 | puC19 preACT1(AcAc) | addgene full sequence | sequence record 215150 | Addgene NGS Result
GGATAACCGTATTACCGCCTTTGAGTGAGCTGATACCGCTCGCCGCAGCCGAACGACCGAGCGCAGCGAG
TCAGTGAGCGAGGAAGCGGAAGAGCGCCTGATGCGGTATTTTCTCCTTACGCATCTGTGCGGTATTTCAC
ACCGCATATGGTGCACTCTCAGTACAATCTGCTCTGATGCGCTACGTGACTGGGTCATGGCTGCGCCCCG
ACACCCGCCAACACCCGCTGACGCGCCCTGACGGGCTTGTCTGCTCCCGGCATCCGCTTACAGACAAGCT
GTGACCGTCTCCGGGAGCTGCATGTGTCAGAGGTTTTCACCGTCATCACCGAAACGCGCGAGGCCCAGCT
GGCTTATCGAAATTAATACGACTCACTATAGGGAGACCGGAATTCGAGCTCGCCCCTTTTAGATTTTTCA
CGCTTACTGCTTTTTTCTTCCCAAGATCGAAAATTTACTGAATTAACAATGGATTCTGGTATGTTCTAGC
GCTTGCACCATCCCATTTAACTGTAAGAAGAATTGCACGGTCCCAATTGCTCGAGAGATTTCTCTTTTAC
CTTTTTTTACTATTTTTCACTCTCCCATAACCTCCTATATTGACTGATCTGTAATAACCACGATATTATT
GGAATAAATAGGGGCTTGAAATTTGGAAAAAAAAAAAAACTGAAATATTTTCGTGATAAGTGATAGTGAT
ATTCTTCTTTTATTTGCTACTGTGTCTCATGTACTAACATCGATTGCTTCATTCTTTTTGTTCTATATTA
TATGTTTACACGTTGCTGCTTTGGTTACTTCATTCTTTTTGTTGCTATATTATATGTTTACACGTTGCTG
CTTTGGTTATTGATAACGGTTCTGGTATGTGTAAAGCCGGTTTTGCCGGTGACGACGCTCCTCGTGCTGT
CTTCCCATCTATCGTCGGTAGACCAAGACACCAAGGTATCATGGTCGGTATGGGTCAAAAAGACTCCTAC
GTTGGTGATGAAGGGGATCCTCTAGAGTCGACCTGCAGCCCAAGCTTGGCACTGGCCGTCGTTTTACAAC
GTCGTGACTGGGAAAACCCTGGCGTTACCCAACTTAATCGCCTTGCAGCACATCCCCCTTTCGCCAGCTG
GCGTAATAGCGAAGAGGCCCGCACCGATCGCCCTTCCCAACAGTTGCGCAGCCTGAATGGCGAATGGCGC
CTGATGCGGTATTTTCTCCTTACGCATCTGTGCGGTATTTCACACCGCATATGGTGCACTCTCAGTACAA
TCTGCTCTGATGCCGCATAGTTAAGCCAGCCCCGACACCCGCCAACACCCGCTGACGCGCCCTGACGGGC
TTGTCTGCTCCCGGCATCCGCTTACAGACAAGCTGTGACCGTCTCCGGGAGCTGCATGTGTCAGAGGTTT
TCACCGTCATCACCGAAACGCGCGAGACGAAAGGGCCTCGTGATACGCCTATTTTTATAGGTTAATGTCA
TGATAATAATGGTTTCTTAGACGTCAGGTGGCACTTTTCGGGGAAATGTGCGCGGAACCCCTATTTGTTT
ATTTTTCTAAATACATTCAAATATGTATCCGCTCATGAGACAATAACCCTGATAAATGCTTCAATAATAT
TGAAAAAGGAAGAGTATGAGTATTCAACATTTCCGTGTCGCCCTTATTCCCTTTTTTGCGGCATTTTGCC
TTCCTGTTTTTGCTCACCCAGAAACGCTGGTGAAAGTAAAAGATGCTGAAGATCAGTTGGGTGCACGAGT
GGGTTACATCGAACTGGATCTCAACAGCGGTAAGATCCTTGAGAGTTTTCGCCCCGAAGAACGTTTTCCA
ATGATGAGCACTTTTAAAGTTCTGCTATGTGGCGCGGTATTATCCCGTATTGACGCCGGGCAAGAGCAAC
TCGGTCGCCGCATACACTATTCTCAGAATGACTTGGTTGAGTACTCACCAGTCACAGAAAAGCATCTTAC
GGATGGCATGACAGTAAGAGAATTATGCAGTGCTGCCATAACCATGAGTGATAACACTGCGGCCAACTTA
CTTCTGACAACGATCGGAGGACCGAAGGAGCTAACCGCTTTTTTGCACAACATGGGGGATCATGTAACTC
GCCTTGATCGTTGGGAACCGGAGCTGAATGAAGCCATACCAAACGACGAGCGTGACACCACGATGCCTGT
AGCAATGGCAACAACGTTGCGCAAACTATTAACTGGCGAACTACTTACTCTAGCTTCCCGGCAACAATTA
ATAGACTGGATGGAGGCGGATAAAGTTGCAGGACCACTTCTGCGCTCGGCCCTTCCGGCTGGCTGGTTTA
TTGCTGATAAATCTGGAGCCGGTGAGCGTGGGTCTCGCGGTATCATTGCAGCACTGGGGCCAGATGGTAA
GCCCTCCCGTATCGTAGTTATCTACACGACGGGGAGTCAGGCAACTATGGATGAACGAAATAGACAGATC
GCTGAGATAGGTGCCTCACTGATTAAGCATTGGTAACTGTCAGACCAAGTTTACTCATATATACTTTAGA
TTGATTTAAAACTTCATTTTTAATTTAAAAGGATCTAGGTGAAGATCCTTTTTGATAATCTCATGACCAA
AATCCCTTAACGTGAGTTTTCGTTCCACTGAGCGTCAGACCCCGTAGAAAAGATCAAAGGATCTTCTTGA
GATCCTTTTTTTCTGCGCGTAATCTGCTGCTTGCAAACAAAAAAACCACCGCTACCAGCGGTGGTTTGTT
TGCCGGATCAAGAGCTACCAACTCTTTTTCCGAAGGTAACTGGCTTCAGCAGAGCGCAGATACCAAATAC
TGTCCTTCTAGTGTAGCCGTAGTTAGGCCACCACTTCAAGAACTCTGTAGCACCGCCTACATACCTCGCT
CTGCTAATCCTGTTACCAGTGGCTGCTGCCAGTGGCGATAAGTCGTGTCTTACCGGGTTGGACTCAAGAC
GATAGTTACCGGATAAGGCGCAGCGGTCGGGCTGAACGGGGGGTTCGTGCACACAGCCCAGCTTGGAGCG
AACGACCTACACCGAACTGAGATACCTACAGCGTGAGCTATGAGAAAGCGCCACGCTTCCCGAAGGGAGA
AAGGCGGACAGGTATCCGGTAAGCGGCAGGGTCGGAACAGGAGAGCGCACGAGGGAGCTTCCAGGGGGAA
ACGCCTGGTATCTTTATAGTCCTGTCGGGTTTCGCCACCTCTGACTTGAGCGTCGATTTTTGTGATGCTC
GTCAGGGGGGCGGAGCCTATGGAAAAACGCCAGCAACGCGGCCTTTTTACGGTTCCTGGCCTTTTGCTGG
CCTTTTGCTCACATGTTCTTTCCTGCGTTATCCCCTGATTCTGT
